>Addgene plasmid #235051 | Tad-CABE1.1 | addgene full sequence | sequence record 466803 | Addgene NGS Result
TTCACCTAGATCCTTTTAAATTAAAAATGAAGTTTTAAATCAATCTAAAGTATATATGAGTAAACTTGGT
CTGACAGTTACCAATGCTTAATCAGTGAGGCACCTATCTCAGCGATCTGTCTATTTCGTTCATCCATAGT
TGCCTGACTCCCCGTCGTGTAGATAACTACGATACGGGAGGGCTTACCATCTGGCCCCAGTGCTGCAATG
ATACCGCGGCTACCACGCTCACCGGCTCCAGATTTATCAGCAATAAACCAGCCAGCCGGAAGGGCCGAGC
GCAGAAGTGGTCCTGCAACTTTATCCGCCTCCATCCAGTCTATTAATTGTTGCCGGGAAGCTAGAGTAAG
TAGTTCGCCAGTTAATAGTTTGCGCAACGTTGTTGCCATTGCTACAGGCATCGTGGTGTCACGCTCGTCG
TTTGGTATGGCTTCATTCAGCTCCGGTTCCCAACGATCAAGGCGAGTTACATGATCCCCCATGTTGTGCA
AAAAAGCGGTTAGCTCCTTCGGTCCTCCGATCGTTGTCAGAAGTAAGTTGGCCGCAGTGTTATCACTCAT
GGTTATGGCAGCACTGCATAATTCTCTTACTGTCATGCCATCCGTAAGATGCTTTTCTGTGACTGGTGAG
TACTCAACCAAGTCATTCTGAGAATAGTGTATGCGGCGACCGAGTTGCTCTTGCCCGGCGTCAATACGGG
ATAATACCGCGCCACATAGCAGAACTTTAAAAGTGCTCATCATTGGAAAACGTTCTTCGGGGCGAAAACT
CTCAAGGATCTTACCGCTGTTGAGATCCAGTTCGATGTAACCCACTCGTGCACCCAACTGATCTTCAGCA
TCTTTTACTTTCACCAGCGTTTCTGGGTGAGCAAAAACAGGAAGGCAAAATGCCGCAAAAAAGGGAATAA
GGGCGACACGGAAATGTTGAATACTCATACTCTTCCTTTTTCAATATTATTGAAGCATTTATCAGGGTTA
TTGTCTCATGAGCGGATACATATTTGAATGTATTTAGAAAAATAAACAAATAGGGGTTCCGCGCACATTT
CCCCGAAAAGTGCCACCTGACGTCGACGGATCGGGAGATCGATCTCCCGATCCCCTAGGGTCGACTCTCA
GTACAATCTGCTCTGATGCCGCATAGTTAAGCCAGTATCTGCTCCCTGCTTGTGTGTTGGAGGTCGCTGA
GTAGTGCGCGAGCAAAATTTAAGCTACAACAAGGCAAGGCTTGACCGACAATTGCATGAAGAATCTGCTT
AGGGTTAGGCGTTTTGCGCTGCTTCGCGATGTACGGGCCAGATATACGCGTTGACATTGATTATTGACTA
GTTATTAATAGTAATCAATTACGGGGTCATTAGTTCATAGCCCATATATGGAGTTCCGCGTTACATAACT
TACGGTAAATGGCCCGCCTGGCTGACCGCCCAACGACCCCCGCCCATTGACGTCAATAATGACGTATGTT
CCCATAGTAACGCCAATAGGGACTTTCCATTGACGTCAATGGGTGGAGTATTTACGGTAAACTGCCCACT
TGGCAGTACATCAAGTGTATCATATGCCAAGTACGCCCCCTATTGACGTCAATGACGGTAAATGGCCCGC
CTGGCATTATGCCCAGTACATGACCTTATGGGACTTTCCTACTTGGCAGTACATCTACGTATTAGTCATC
GCTATTACCATGGTGATGCGGTTTTGGCAGTACATCAATGGGCGTGGATAGCGGTTTGACTCACGGGGAT
TTCCAAGTCTCCACCCCATTGACGTCAATGGGAGTTTGTTTTGGCACCAAAATCAACGGGACTTTCCAAA
ATGTCGTAACAACTCCGCCCCATTGACGCAAATGGGCGGTAGGCGTGTACGGTGGGAGGTCTATATAAGC
AGAGCTGGTTTAGTGAACCGTCAGATCCGCTAGAGATCCGCGGCCGCTAATACGACTCACTATAGGGAGA
GCCGCCACCATGAAACGGACAGCCGACGGAAGCGAGTTCGAGTCACCAAAGAAGAAGCGGAAAGTCTCCG
AGGTGGAATTCTCTCACGAGTACTGGATGCGCCACGCCCTGACCCTGGCCAAGCGGGCCAGGGACGAGCG
GGAAGTGCCAGTGGGAGCCGTGCTGGTGCTGAACAATAGAGTCATCGGCGAGGGATGGAACAAGGCCATC
GGCCTGCATGATCCTACAGCCCACGCCGAGATCATGGCCCTGAGACAGGGCGGCCTCGTGATGCAGAACT
ACAGACTGTACGACGCCACCCTGTATAGCACACTGGAACCCTGCGTGATGTGCGCCGGCGCTATGATCCA
CAGCAGAATCGGAAGAGTGGTGTTCGGCGTGCGGTACCTGCGGATGGGCGCTGTGGGCAGCCTGATGAAC
GTGCTGCACTACCCTGGCATTAAGCACAGAGTTGAAATCACCGAGGGCATCCTGGCTGATGAGTGCGCCG
CTCTGCTGTGTAGATTCTTCCGGATGCCTAGACGGGTCTTTAAGGCCCAAAAAAAGGCCCAGAGCAGCAC
CGACTCTGGAGGATCTAGCGGAGGATCCTCTGGCAGCGAGACACCAGGAACAAGCGAGTCAGCAACACCA
GAGAGCAGTGGCGGCAGCAGCGGCGGCAGCGACAAGAAGTACAGCATCGGCCTGGCCATCGGCACCAACT
CTGTGGGCTGGGCCGTGATCACCGACGAGTACAAGGTGCCCAGCAAGAAATTCAAGGTGCTGGGCAACAC
CGACCGGCACAGCATCAAGAAGAACCTGATCGGAGCCCTGCTGTTCGACAGCGGCGAAACAGCCGAGGCC
ACCCGGCTGAAGAGAACCGCCAGAAGAAGATACACCAGACGGAAGAACCGGATCTGCTATCTGCAAGAGA
TCTTCAGCAACGAGATGGCCAAGGTGGACGACAGCTTCTTCCACAGACTGGAAGAGTCCTTCCTGGTGGA
AGAGGATAAGAAGCACGAGCGGCACCCCATCTTCGGCAACATCGTGGACGAGGTGGCCTACCACGAGAAG
TACCCCACCATCTACCACCTGAGAAAGAAACTGGTGGACAGCACCGACAAGGCCGACCTGCGGCTGATCT
ATCTGGCCCTGGCCCACATGATCAAGTTCCGGGGCCACTTCCTGATCGAGGGCGACCTGAACCCCGACAA
CAGCGACGTGGACAAGCTGTTCATCCAGCTGGTGCAGACCTACAACCAGCTGTTCGAGGAAAACCCCATC
AACGCCAGCGGCGTGGACGCCAAGGCCATCCTGTCTGCCAGACTGAGCAAGAGCAGACGGCTGGAAAATC
TGATCGCCCAGCTGCCCGGCGAAAAGAAGAATGGCCTGTTCGGAAACCTGATTGCCCTGAGCCTGGGCCT
GACCCCCAACTTCAAGAGCAACTTCGACCTGGCCGAGGATGCCAAACTGCAGCTGAGCAAGGACACCTAC
GACGACGACCTGGACAACCTGCTGGCCCAGATCGGCGACCAGTACGCCGACCTGTTTCTGGCCGCCAAGA
ACCTGTCCGACGCCATCCTGCTGAGCGACATCCTGAGAGTGAACACCGAGATCACCAAGGCCCCCCTGAG
CGCCTCTATGATCAAGAGATACGACGAGCACCACCAGGACCTGACCCTGCTGAAAGCTCTCGTGCGGCAG
CAGCTGCCTGAGAAGTACAAAGAGATTTTCTTCGACCAGAGCAAGAACGGCTACGCCGGCTACATTGACG
GCGGAGCCAGCCAGGAAGAGTTCTACAAGTTCATCAAGCCCATCCTGGAAAAGATGGACGGCACCGAGGA
ACTGCTCGTGAAGCTGAACAGAGAGGACCTGCTGCGGAAGCAGCGGACCTTCGACAACGGCAGCATCCCC
CACCAGATCCACCTGGGAGAGCTGCACGCCATTCTGCGGCGGCAGGAAGATTTTTACCCATTCCTGAAGG
ACAACCGGGAAAAGATCGAGAAGATCCTGACCTTCCGCATCCCCTACTACGTGGGCCCTCTGGCCAGGGG
AAACAGCAGATTCGCCTGGATGACCAGAAAGAGCGAGGAAACCATCACCCCCTGGAACTTCGAGGAAGTG
GTGGACAAGGGCGCTTCCGCCCAGAGCTTCATCGAGCGGATGACCAACTTCGATAAGAACCTGCCCAACG
AGAAGGTGCTGCCCAAGCACAGCCTGCTGTACGAGTACTTCACCGTGTATAACGAGCTGACCAAAGTGAA
ATACGTGACCGAGGGAATGAGAAAGCCCGCCTTCCTGAGCGGCGAGCAGAAAAAGGCCATCGTGGACCTG
CTGTTCAAGACCAACCGGAAAGTGACCGTGAAGCAGCTGAAAGAGGACTACTTCAAGAAAATCGAGTGCT
TCGACTCCGTGGAAATCTCCGGCGTGGAAGATCGGTTCAACGCCTCCCTGGGCACATACCACGATCTGCT
GAAAATTATCAAGGACAAGGACTTCCTGGACAATGAGGAAAACGAGGACATTCTGGAAGATATCGTGCTG
ACCCTGACACTGTTTGAGGACAGAGAGATGATCGAGGAACGGCTGAAAACCTATGCCCACCTGTTCGACG
ACAAAGTGATGAAGCAGCTGAAGCGGCGGAGATACACCGGCTGGGGCAGGCTGAGCCGGAAGCTGATCAA
CGGCATCCGGGACAAGCAGTCCGGCAAGACAATCCTGGATTTCCTGAAGTCCGACGGCTTCGCCAACAGA
AACTTCATGCAGCTGATCCACGACGACAGCCTGACCTTTAAAGAGGACATCCAGAAAGCCCAGGTGTCCG
GCCAGGGCGATAGCCTGCACGAGCACATTGCCAATCTGGCCGGCAGCCCCGCCATTAAGAAGGGCATCCT
GCAGACAGTGAAGGTGGTGGACGAGCTCGTGAAAGTGATGGGCCGGCACAAGCCCGAGAACATCGTGATC
GAAATGGCCAGAGAGAACCAGACCACCCAGAAGGGACAGAAGAACAGCCGCGAGAGAATGAAGCGGATCG
AAGAGGGCATCAAAGAGCTGGGCAGCCAGATCCTGAAAGAACACCCCGTGGAAAACACCCAGCTGCAGAA
CGAGAAGCTGTACCTGTACTACCTGCAGAATGGGCGGGATATGTACGTGGACCAGGAACTGGACATCAAC
CGGCTGTCCGACTACGATGTGGACCATATCGTGCCTCAGAGCTTTCTGAAGGACGACTCCATCGACAACA
AGGTGCTGACCAGAAGCGACAAGAACCGGGGCAAGAGCGACAACGTGCCCTCCGAAGAGGTCGTGAAGAA
GATGAAGAACTACTGGCGGCAGCTGCTGAACGCCAAGCTGATTACCCAGAGAAAGTTCGACAATCTGACC
AAGGCCGAGAGAGGCGGCCTGAGCGAACTGGATAAGGCCGGCTTCATCAAGAGACAGCTGGTGGAAACCC
GGCAGATCACAAAGCACGTGGCACAGATCCTGGACTCCCGGATGAACACTAAGTACGACGAGAATGACAA
GCTGATCCGGGAAGTGAAAGTGATCACCCTGAAGTCCAAGCTGGTGTCCGATTTCCGGAAGGATTTCCAG
TTTTACAAAGTGCGCGAGATCAACAACTACCACCACGCCCACGACGCCTACCTGAACGCCGTCGTGGGAA
CCGCCCTGATCAAAAAGTACCCTAAGCTGGAAAGCGAGTTCGTGTACGGCGACTACAAGGTGTACGACGT
GCGGAAGATGATCGCCAAGAGCGAGCAGGAAATCGGCAAGGCTACCGCCAAGTACTTCTTCTACAGCAAC
ATCATGAACTTTTTCAAGACCGAGATTACCCTGGCCAACGGCGAGATCCGGAAGCGGCCTCTGATCGAGA
CAAACGGCGAAACCGGGGAGATCGTGTGGGATAAGGGCCGGGATTTTGCCACCGTGCGGAAAGTGCTGAG
CATGCCCCAAGTGAATATCGTGAAAAAGACCGAGGTGCAGACAGGCGGCTTCAGCAAAGAGTCTATCCTG
CCCAAGAGGAACAGCGATAAGCTGATCGCCAGAAAGAAGGACTGGGACCCTAAGAAGTACGGCGGCTTCG
ACAGCCCCACCGTGGCCTATTCTGTGCTGGTGGTGGCCAAAGTGGAAAAGGGCAAGTCCAAGAAACTGAA
GAGTGTGAAAGAGCTGCTGGGGATCACCATCATGGAAAGAAGCAGCTTCGAGAAGAATCCCATCGACTTT
CTGGAAGCCAAGGGCTACAAAGAAGTGAAAAAGGACCTGATCATCAAGCTGCCTAAGTACTCCCTGTTCG
AGCTGGAAAACGGCCGGAAGAGAATGCTGGCCTCTGCCGGCGAACTGCAGAAGGGAAACGAACTGGCCCT
GCCCTCCAAATATGTGAACTTCCTGTACCTGGCCAGCCACTATGAGAAGCTGAAGGGCTCCCCCGAGGAT
AATGAGCAGAAACAGCTGTTTGTGGAACAGCACAAGCACTACCTGGACGAGATCATCGAGCAGATCAGCG
AGTTCTCCAAGAGAGTGATCCTGGCCGACGCTAATCTGGACAAAGTGCTGTCCGCCTACAACAAGCACCG
GGATAAGCCCATCAGAGAGCAGGCCGAGAATATCATCCACCTGTTTACCCTGACCAATCTGGGAGCCCCT
GCCGCCTTCAAGTACTTTGACACCACCATCGACCGGAAGAGGTACACCAGCACCAAAGAGGTGCTGGACG
CCACCCTGATCCACCAGAGCATCACCGGCCTGTACGAGACACGGATCGACCTGTCTCAGCTGGGAGGTGA
CAGCGGCGGGAGCGGCGGGAGCGGGGGGAGCACTAATCTGAGCGACATCATTGAGAAGGAGACTGGGAAA
CAGCTGGTCATTCAGGAGTCCATCCTGATGCTGCCTGAGGAGGTGGAGGAAGTGATCGGCAACAAGCCAG
AGTCTGACATCCTGGTGCACACCGCCTACGACGAGTCCACAGATGAGAATGTGATGCTGCTGACCTCTGA
CGCCCCCGAGTATAAGCCTTGGGCCCTGGTCATCCAGGATTCTAACGGCGAGAATAAGATCAAGATGCTG
AGCGGAGGATCCGGAGGATCTGGAGGCAGCACCAACCTGTCTGACATCATCGAGAAGGAGACAGGCAAGC
AGCTGGTCATCCAGGAGAGCATCCTGATGCTGCCCGAAGAAGTCGAAGAAGTGATCGGAAACAAGCCTGA
GAGCGATATCCTGGTCCATACCGCCTACGACGAGAGTACCGACGAAAATGTGATGCTGCTGACATCCGAC
GCCCCAGAGTATAAGCCCTGGGCTCTGGTCATCCAGGATTCCAACGGAGAGAACAAAATCAAAATGCTGT
CTGGCGGCTCAAAAAGAACCGCCGACGGCAGCGAATTCGAGCCCAAGAAGAAGAGGAAAGTCTAACCGGT
CATCATCACCATCACCATTGAGTTTAAACCCGCTGATCAGCCTCGACTGTGCCTTCTAGTTGCCAGCCAT
CTGTTGTTTGCCCCTCCCCCGTGCCTTCCTTGACCCTGGAAGGTGCCACTCCCACTGTCCTTTCCTAATA
AAATGAGGAAATTGCATCGCATTGTCTGAGTAGGTGTCATTCTATTCTGGGGGGTGGGGTGGGGCAGGAC
AGCAAGGGGGAGGATTGGGAAGACAATAGCAGGCATGCTGGGGATGCGGTGGGCTCTATGGCTTCTGAGG
CGGAAAGAACCAGCTGGGGCTCGATACCGTCGACCTCTAGCTAGAGCTTGGCGTAATCATGGTCATAGCT
GTTTCCTGTGTGAAATTGTTATCCGCTCACAATTCCACACAACATACGAGCCGGAAGCATAAAGTGTAAA
GCCTAGGGTGCCTAATGAGTGAGCTAACTCACATTAATTGCGTTGCGCTCACTGCCCGCTTTCCAGTCGG
GAAACCTGTCGTGCCAGCTGCATTAATGAATCGGCCAACGCGCGGGGAGAGGCGGTTTGCGTATTGGGCG
CTCTTCCGCTTCCTCGCTCACTGACTCGCTGCGCTCGGTCGTTCGGCTGCGGCGAGCGGTATCAGCTCAC
TCAAAGGCGGTAATACGGTTATCCACAGAATCAGGGGATAACGCAGGAAAGAACATGTGAGCAAAAGGCC
AGCAAAAGGCCAGGAACCGTAAAAAGGCCGCGTTGCTGGCGTTTTTCCATAGGCTCCGCCCCCCTGACGA
GCATCACAAAAATCGACGCTCAAGTCAGAGGTGGCGAAACCCGACAGGACTATAAAGATACCAGGCGTTT
CCCCCTGGAAGCTCCCTCGTGCGCTCTCCTGTTCCGACCCTGCCGCTTACCGGATACCTGTCCGCCTTTC
TCCCTTCGGGAAGCGTGGCGCTTTCTCATAGCTCACGCTGTAGGTATCTCAGTTCGGTGTAGGTCGTTCG
CTCCAAGCTGGGCTGTGTGCACGAACCCCCCGTTCAGCCCGACCGCTGCGCCTTATCCGGTAACTATCGT
CTTGAGTCCAACCCGGTAAGACACGACTTATCGCCACTGGCAGCAGCCACTGGTAACAGGATTAGCAGAG
CGAGGTATGTAGGCGGTGCTACAGAGTTCTTGAAGTGGTGGCCTAACTACGGCTACACTAGAAGAACAGT
ATTTGGTATCTGCGCTCTGCTGAAGCCAGTTACCTTCGGAAAAAGAGTTGGTAGCTCTTGATCCGGCAAA
CAAACCACCGCTGGTAGCGGTGGTTTTTTTGTTTGCAAGCAGCAGATTACGCGCAGAAAAAAAGGATCTC
AAGAAGATCCTTTGATCTTTTCTACGGGGTCTGACACTCAGTGGAACGAAAACTCACGTTAAGGGATTTT
GGTCATGAGATTATCAAAAAGGATC
Features (pLannotate 1.2.2; 17 found; start..end, strand, type, name):
     78..938     -  CDS            AmpR: β-lactamase; bla; confers resistance to ampicillin, carbenicillin, and related antibiotics
    939..1043    -  promoter       AmpR promoter: bla
   1114..1158    -  misc_feature   bom (fragment): basis of mobility region from pBR322
   1313..1692    +  enhancer       CMV enhancer: human cytomegalovirus immediate early enhancer
   1693..1896    +  promoter       CMV promoter: human cytomegalovirus (CMV) immediate early promoter
   1938..1956    +  promoter       T7 promoter: promoter for bacteriophage T7 RNA polymerase
   2027..2506    +  CDS            tadA: TADA_ECOLI - Also known as yfhC. Experimental evidence at protein level: Swiss-Prot protein existence level 1. Catalyzes the deamination of adenosine to inosine at the wobble position 34 of tRNA(Arg2). Essential for cell viability. From Escherichia coli (strain K12).
   2621..6717    +  CDS            Cas9 (fragment): Cas9 (Csn1) endonuclease from the Streptococcus pyogenes Type II CRISPR/Cas system generates RNA-guided double strand breaks in DNA
   7031..7279    +  CDS            UGI: UNGI_BPPB2 - Experimental evidence at protein level: Swiss-Prot protein existence level 1. This protein binds specifically and reversibly to the host uracil-DNA glycosylase, preventing removal of uracil residues from PBS2 DNA by the host uracil-excision repair system. From Bacillus phage PBS2 (Bacteriophage PBS2).
   7397..7621    +  polyA_signal   bGH poly(A) signal: bovine growth hormone polyadenylation signal
   7625..7646    +  promoter       SV40 promoter (fragment): SV40 enhancer and early promoter
   7651..7667    +  misc_feature   MCS (fragment): pBluescript multiple cloning site
   7716..7732    -  protein_bind   lac operator: The lac repressor binds to the lac operator to inhibit transcription in E. coli. This inhibition can be relieved by adding lactose or isopropyl-β-D-thiogalactopyranoside (IPTG). lac repressor encoded by lacI
   7740..7770    -  promoter       lac promoter: promoter for the E. coli lac operon
   7785..7806    -  protein_bind   CAP binding site: CAP binding activates transcription in the presence of cAMP. E. coli catabolite activator protein
   7819..7911    -  CDS            lacI (fragment): lac repressor; lacI; The lac repressor binds to the lac operator to inhibit transcription in E. coli. This inhibition can be relieved by adding lactose or isopropyl-β-D-thiogalactopyranoside (IPTG).
   8094..8682    -  rep_origin     ori: high-copy-number ColE1/pMB1/pBR322/pUC origin of replication
