[The description below was written by a language model from this plasmid's Addgene catalogue record and pLannotate feature annotations shown in this document.]
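Description:
Tad-CABE1.1 is an 8.8 kb mammalian expression plasmid for a CRISPR base editor, built by Golden Gate assembly on a pCMV backbone. It is propagated in E. coli from a high-copy ColE1/pBR322-type origin and selected with ampicillin through the β-lactamase gene and its native promoter. The feature table also picks up small backbone remnants (a bom fragment, lac promoter/operator and CAP site, a short lacI fragment, and slivers of an SV40 promoter and a pBluescript polylinker) that appear to be cloning vestiges rather than functional parts of the design. No mammalian selection marker is annotated, and no guide RNA cassette is present, so the targeting sgRNA has to be supplied from a separate construct.

The payload is a single synthetic open reading frame of about 5.4 kb driven by the human CMV immediate-early enhancer and promoter and terminated by the bovine growth hormone polyadenylation signal. A T7 promoter lies just upstream of the coding region and could in principle support in vitro transcription. According to the record, the fusion reads, from the N terminus, a bipartite NLS, the Tad-CABE1.1 deaminase domain (annotated as E. coli TadA, from which it derives), the Streptococcus pyogenes Cas9 D10A nickase, two copies of the phage PBS2 uracil glycosylase inhibitor (UGI), and an SV40 NLS. The annotation software marks only one UGI unit, although the gap between Cas9 and that feature leaves room for the second copy. In this architecture the nickase is guided to a target site, the deaminase acts on the exposed single strand, and UGI blocks excision of any uracil produced. The associated publication concerns high-precision cytosine base editors obtained by evolving deaminase nucleic-acid-recognition hotspots. The record does not specify the exact editing outcome of this variant, which is used for base editing in transfected mammalian cells.
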