Addgene plasmid #235051: Tad-CABE1.1
Purpose: Expresses Tad-CABE1.1 in mammalian cells.
Depositing lab: Weixin Tang. Depositing organization: University of Chicago. Publication: High-precision cytosine base editors by evolving nucleic-acid-recognition hotspots in deaminase. Wu Y, Xiao YL, Tang W. Nat Biotechnol. 2025 Jul 7:10.1038/s41587-025-02678-w. doi: 10.1038/s41587-025-02678-w. PubMed 40624252.
Backbone
  Vector backbone: pCMV with a BR322 origin
  Backbone size w/o insert (bp): 3402
  Vector type: Mammalian Expression, CRISPR
Growth in bacteria
  Bacterial resistance: Ampicillin, 100 μg/mL
  Growth temperature: 37°C
  Growth strain: DH5alpha
  Copy number: High Copy
Gene/Insert
  Gene/Insert name: Tad-CABE1.1-SpCas9 D10A
  Species: Synthetic
  Insert size (bp): 5373
  Tag / fusion protein: bpNLS (N terminal on insert); 2xUGI, SV40NLS (C terminal on insert)
  Cloning method: Golden Gate
Terms and licenses: Academic/Nonprofit Terms; Industry Terms: Not Available to Industry
How to cite: Tad-CABE1.1 was a gift from Weixin Tang (Addgene plasmid # 235051 ; http://n2t.net/addgene:235051 ; RRID:Addgene_235051)
